Addgene plasmid #209182: pcDNA3.1 NKX6-2(1-196)-Venus
Purpose: Mammalian expression of human NKX6-2 cDNA SPAX8-related truncated mutation containing the amino acids 1 to 196; fused with the green fluorescent protein Venus allowing the use of fluorescent based protocols.
Depositing lab: Federico Herrera. Depositing organization: Universidade de Lisboa. Publication: Is spastic ataxia 8 a protein misfolding disorder?. Ferreira-Peralta P, Franca B, Murtinheira F, Rodrigues MS, Herrera F. Biochim Biophys Acta Mol Basis Dis. 2023 Sep 9;1870(1):166882. doi: 10.1016/j.bbadis.2023.166882. PubMed 37696463.
Backbone
  Vector backbone: pcDNA3.2
  Backbone manufacturer: Invitrogen
  Backbone size w/o insert (bp): 5350
  Vector type: Mammalian Expression
Growth in bacteria
  Bacterial resistance: Ampicillin, 100 μg/mL
  Growth temperature: 37°C
  Growth strain: DH5alpha
  Copy number: High Copy
Gene/Insert
  Gene/Insert name: NKX6-2 (1-196) fused with Venus (alt names: GTX; NKX6B)
  Species: H. sapiens (human)
  Insert size (bp): 1351
  Entrez Gene: NKX6-2 (a.k.a. GTX, NKX6.2, NKX6B, SPAX8)
  Promoter: CMV
  Tag / fusion protein: Venus (C terminal on insert)
  Cloning method: Restriction Enzyme; 5′ cloning site HindIII (not destroyed); 3′ cloning site HindIII (destroyed during cloning)
  Sequencing primers: 5′ CMV-F; 3′ BGH-rev
Terms and licenses: Academic/Nonprofit Terms; Industry Terms: Not Available to Industry
Depositor comments: The nucleotide sequence is not the consensus cDNA sequence, since it was optimized for mamalian expression with GeneArt services. However, the amino acid sequence is the same.
How to cite: pcDNA3.1 NKX6-2(1-196)-Venus was a gift from Federico Herrera (Addgene plasmid # 209182 ; http://n2t.net/addgene:209182 ; RRID:Addgene_209182)
