[The description below was written by a language model from this plasmid's Addgene catalogue record and pLannotate feature annotations shown in this document.]
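Description:
pcDNA3.1 NKX6-2(1-196)-Venus is a mammalian expression plasmid of about 6.7 kb built on an Invitrogen pcDNA3-series backbone (the name says pcDNA3.1, while the backbone field lists pcDNA3.2). It is propagated in E. coli as a high-copy plasmid through a ColE1/pUC-type origin and selected with ampicillin via the β-lactamase gene and its own promoter. An f1 origin is also present, along with short lac promoter/operator remnants typical of this vector family. For selection in mammalian cells, an SV40 enhancer/early promoter drives a neomycin phosphotransferase (neo) gene terminated by an SV40 polyadenylation signal, which would allow G418 selection of stable transfectants. The short ble, lacI, HIV-1 LTR and extra SV40 promoter fragments in the annotation appear to be partial matches rather than functional elements.

The expression cassette uses the human CMV immediate-early enhancer and promoter, followed by a T7 promoter, to drive a fusion of human NKX6-2 residues 1–196 to a C-terminal Venus, a rapidly maturing yellow-green fluorescent protein derived from Aequorea GFP. Transcripts are terminated by the bovine growth hormone polyadenylation signal. NKX6-2 is a transcription factor with repressor activity in oligodendrocytes, and this truncation models a mutation associated with spastic ataxia 8 (SPAX8). The coding sequence was codon-optimised for mammalian expression, so it differs from the consensus cDNA at the nucleotide level while encoding the same amino acids. The insert was placed by restriction cloning at HindIII. The Venus fusion lets the truncated protein's expression, localisation and behaviour be followed by fluorescence-based methods; the associated study asks whether SPAX8 involves protein misfolding.
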