Features (pLannotate 1.2.2; 21 found; start..end, strand, type, name):
     28..80      -  misc_feature   bom (fragment): basis of mobility region from pBR322
    235..614     +  enhancer       CMV enhancer: human cytomegalovirus immediate early enhancer
    615..818     +  promoter       CMV promoter: human cytomegalovirus (CMV) immediate early promoter
    814..847     +  LTR            5' LTR (truncated) (fragment): truncated 5' long terminal repeat (LTR) from HIV-1
    863..881     +  promoter       T7 promoter: promoter for bacteriophage T7 RNA polymerase
    907..1497    +  CDS            NKX6-2 (fragment): NKX62_HUMAN - Also known as GTX, NKX6B. Experimental evidence at protein level: Swiss-Prot protein existence level 1. Transcription factor with repressor activity involved in the regulation of axon-glial interactions at myelin paranodes in oligodendrocytes. Binds to the consensus DNA sequence 5'-(A/T)TTAATGA- 3'. In oligodendrocytes, binds to MBP and PLP1 promoter regions. From Homo sapiens (Human).
   1537..2253    +  CDS            Venus: Venus is a basic (constitutively fluorescent) yellow fluorescent protein published in 2002, derived from Aequorea victoria. It is reported to be a rapidly-maturing weak dimer with moderate acid sensitivity.
   2297..2521    +  polyA_signal   bGH poly(A) signal: bovine growth hormone polyadenylation signal
   2525..2546    +  promoter       SV40 promoter (fragment): SV40 enhancer and early promoter
   2567..2995    +  rep_origin     f1 ori (sequence partly withheld): f1 bacteriophage origin of replication; arrow indicates direction of (+) strand synthesis
   3009..3338    +  promoter       SV40 promoter: SV40 enhancer and early promoter
   3405..4196    +  CDS            neo: KKA2_KLEPN - Also known as kan, nptII. Experimental evidence at protein level: Swiss-Prot protein existence level 1. Resistance to kanamycin, neomycin, paromomycin, ribostamycin, butirosin and gentamicin B. From Klebsiella pneumoniae.
   4220..4378    +  CDS            ble (fragment): BLE_KLEPN - Experimental evidence at protein level: Swiss-Prot protein existence level 1. Binding protein with a strong affinity to the bleomycin family of antibiotics. Binds to CL990; an antimitotic-antibiotic compound. From Klebsiella pneumoniae.
   4373..4494    +  polyA_signal   SV40 poly(A) signal: SV40 polyadenylation signal
   4567..4583    -  protein_bind   lac operator: The lac repressor binds to the lac operator to inhibit transcription in E. coli. This inhibition can be relieved by adding lactose or isopropyl-β-D-thiogalactopyranoside (IPTG). lac repressor encoded by lacI
   4591..4621    -  promoter       lac promoter: promoter for the E. coli lac operon
   4636..4657    -  protein_bind   CAP binding site: CAP binding activates transcription in the presence of cAMP. E. coli catabolite activator protein
   4670..4762    -  CDS            lacI (fragment): lac repressor; lacI; The lac repressor binds to the lac operator to inhibit transcription in E. coli. This inhibition can be relieved by adding lactose or isopropyl-β-D-thiogalactopyranoside (IPTG).
   4945..5533    -  rep_origin     ori: high-copy-number ColE1/pMB1/pBR322/pUC origin of replication
   5704..6564    -  CDS            AmpR: β-lactamase; bla; confers resistance to ampicillin, carbenicillin, and related antibiotics
   6565..6669    -  promoter       AmpR promoter: bla
>Addgene plasmid #209182 | pcDNA3.1 NKX6-2(1-196)-Venus | addgene full sequence | sequence record 413578 | Addgene NGS Result
GACGGATCGGGAGATCTCCCGATCCCCTATGGTGCACTCTCAGTACAATCTGCTCTGATGCCGCATAGTT
AAGCCAGTATCTGCTCCCTGCTTGTGTGTTGGAGGTCGCTGAGTAGTGCGCGAGCAAAATTTAAGCTACA
ACAAGGCAAGGCTTGACCGACAATTGCATGAAGAATCTGCTTAGGGTTAGGCGTTTTGCGCTGCTTCGCG
ATGTACGGGCCAGATATACGCGTTGACATTGATTATTGACTAGTTATTAATAGTAATCAATTACGGGGTC
ATTAGTTCATAGCCCATATATGGAGTTCCGCGTTACATAACTTACGGTAAATGGCCCGCCTGGCTGACCG
CCCAACGACCCCCGCCCATTGACGTCAATAATGACGTATGTTCCCATAGTAACGCCAATAGGGACTTTCC
ATTGACGTCAATGGGTGGAGTATTTACGGTAAACTGCCCACTTGGCAGTACATCAAGTGTATCATATGCC
AAGTACGCCCCCTATTGACGTCAATGACGGTAAATGGCCCGCCTGGCATTATGCCCAGTACATGACCTTA
TGGGACTTTCCTACTTGGCAGTACATCTACGTATTAGTCATCGCTATTACCATGGTGATGCGGTTTTGGC
AGTACATCAATGGGCGTGGATAGCGGTTTGACTCACGGGGATTTCCAAGTCTCCACCCCATTGACGTCAA
TGGGAGTTTGTTTTGGCACCAAAATCAACGGGACTTTCCAAAATGTCGTAACAACTCCGCCCCATTGACG
CAAATGGGCGGTAGGCGTGTACGGTGGGAGGTCTATATAAGCAGAGCTCTCTGGCTAACTAGAGAACCCA
CTGCTTACTGGCTTATCGAAATTAATACGACTCACTATAGGGAGACCCAAGCTGGCTAGCGACACCATGG
ACACAAACAGACCTGGCGCCTTTGTGCTGTCTAGCGCTCCTCTGGCCGCTCTGCACAATATGGCCGAGAT
GAAGACCAGCCTGTTTCCATACGCTCTGCAGGGACCTGCCGGCTTTAAGGCTCCTGCTCTTGGAGGACTG
GGAGCACAACTGCCTCTGGGAACACCTCACGGCATCAGCGATATTCTGGGCAGACCTGTTGGAGCTGCTG
GCGGAGGATTGCTCGGAGGACTGCCTAGACTGAATGGACTGGCTTCTTCTGCCGGCGTGTACTTTGGACC
TGCTGCTGCCGTTGCCAGAGGCTATCCTAAACCTCTGGCTGAGCTTCCCGGCAGACCTCCTATTTTTTGG
CCTGGTGTTGTGCAGGGCGCTCCTTGGAGAGATCCTAGACTTGCTGGACCAGCTCCTGCAGGCGGAGTGC
TGGATAAGGATGGCAAGAAGAAGCACAGCAGACCCACCTTCAGCGGCCAGCAGATCTTTGCCCTGGAAAA
GACCTTCGAGCAGACCAAGTATCTGGCTGGCCCTGAGAGAGCCAGACTGGCCTATTCTCTGGGCATGACC
GAGAGCCAAGTGAAAGTGTGGTTCAAGCTTGGCGGAGGTGGAAGCGGCGGAGGCGGATCTGGTACCATGG
TTTCTAAGGGCGAAGAACTGTTCACCGGCGTGGTGCCTATCCTGGTGGAACTGGATGGGGATGTGAACGG
CCACAAGTTCTCTGTGTCTGGCGAAGGCGAAGGGGATGCCACATACGGCAAGCTGACCCTGAAGCTGATC
TGCACCACAGGCAAACTGCCCGTGCCTTGGCCTACACTGGTCACAACACTCGGCTACGGCCTGCAGTGCT
TTGCCAGATATCCCGACCACATGAAGCAGCACGATTTCTTCAAGAGCGCCATGCCTGAGGGCTACGTGCA
AGAGCGGACCATCTTCTTCAAGGACGACGGCAACTACAAGACCAGGGCCGAAGTGAAGTTCGAGGGCGAC
ACCCTGGTCAACAGAATCGAGCTGAAGGGCATCGACTTTAAAGAGGACGGCAACATCCTGGGCCACAAGC
TCGAGTACAACTACAACAGCCACAACGTGTACATCACCGCCGACAAGCAGAAGAACGGCATCAAGGCCAA
CTTCAAGATCCGGCACAACATCGAGGATGGCGGCGTGCAGCTGGCCGATCACTATCAGCAGAACACCCCT
ATCGGAGATGGCCCCGTCCTGCTGCCTGATAACCACTACCTGAGCTACCAGTCTGCCCTGAGCAAGGACC
CCAATGAGAAGAGGGATCACATGGTGCTGCTGGAATTCGTGACAGCCGCCGGAATCACACTCGGCATGGA
CGAGCTGTACAAATGAGGATCCTAAGGGCCCGTTTAAACCCGCTGATCAGCCTCGACTGTGCCTTCTAGT
TGCCAGCCATCTGTTGTTTGCCCCTCCCCCGTGCCTTCCTTGACCCTGGAAGGTGCCACTCCCACTGTCC
TTTCCTAATAAAATGAGGAAATTGCATCGCATTGTCTGAGTAGGTGTCATTCTATTCTGGGGGGTGGGGT
GGGGCAGGACAGCAAGGGGGAGGATTGGGAAGACAATAGCAGGCATGCTGGGGATGCGGTGGGCTCTATG
GCTTCTGAGGCGGAAAGAACCAGCTGGGGCTCTAGGGGGTATCCCC
[124 nt withheld, positions 2567-2690]
C
[91 nt withheld, positions 2692-2782]
A
[49 nt withheld, positions 2784-2832]
CCTTTGACGTTGGAGTCCACGTTCTTT
[37 nt withheld, positions 2860-2896]
ACCCTATCTCGGTCTATTCTTTTGATTTATAAGGGATTTTGCCGATTTCGGCCTATTGGTTAAAAAATGA
GCTGATTTAACAAAAATTTAACGCGAATTAATTCTGTGGAATGTGTGTCAGTTAGGGTGTGGAAAGTCCC
CAGGCTCCCCAGCAGGCAGAAGTATGCAAAGCATGCATCTCAATTAGTCAGCAACCAGGTGTGGAAAGTC
CCCAGGCTCCCCAGCAGGCAGAAGTATGCAAAGCATGCATCTCAATTAGTCAGCAACCATAGTCCCGCCC
CTAACTCCGCCCATCCCGCCCCTAACTCCGCCCAGTTCCGCCCATTCTCCGCCCCATGGCTGACTAATTT
TTTTTATTTATGCAGAGGCCGAGGCCGCCTCTGCCTCTGAGCTATTCCAGAAGTAGTGAGGAGGCTTTTT
TGGAGGCCTAGGCTTTTGCAAAAAGCTCCCGGGAGCTTGTATATCCATTTTCGGATCTGATCAAGAGACA
GGATGAGGATCGTTTCGCATGATTGAACAAGATGGATTGCACGCAGGTTCTCCGGCCGCTTGGGTGGAGA
GGCTATTCGGCTATGACTGGGCACAACAGACAATCGGCTGCTCTGATGCCGCCGTGTTCCGGCTGTCAGC
GCAGGGGCGCCCGGTTCTTTTTGTCAAGACCGACCTGTCCGGTGCCCTGAATGAACTGCAGGACGAGGCA
GCGCGGCTATCGTGGCTGGCCACGACGGGCGTTCCTTGCGCAGCTGTGCTCGACGTTGTCACTGAAGCGG
GAAGGGACTGGCTGCTATTGGGCGAAGTGCCGGGGCAGGATCTCCTGTCATCTCACCTTGCTCCTGCCGA
GAAAGTATCCATCATGGCTGATGCAATGCGGCGGCTGCATACGCTTGATCCGGCTACCTGCCCATTCGAC
CACCAAGCGAAACATCGCATCGAGCGAGCACGTACTCGGATGGAAGCCGGTCTTGTCGATCAGGATGATC
TGGACGAAGAGCATCAGGGGCTCGCGCCAGCCGAACTGTTCGCCAGGCTCAAGGCGCGCATGCCCGACGG
CGAGGATCTCGTCGTGACCCATGGCGATGCCTGCTTGCCGAATATCATGGTGGAAAATGGCCGCTTTTCT
GGATTCATCGACTGTGGCCGGCTGGGTGTGGCGGACCGCTATCAGGACATAGCGTTGGCTACCCGTGATA
TTGCTGAAGAGCTTGGCGGCGAATGGGCTGACCGCTTCCTCGTGCTTTACGGTATCGCCGCTCCCGATTC
GCAGCGCATCGCCTTCTATCGCCTTCTTGACGAGTTCTTCTGAGCGGGACTCTGGGGTTCGAAATGACCG
ACCAAGCGACGCCCAACCTGCCATCACGAGATTTCGATTCCACCGCCGCCTTCTATGAAAGGTTGGGCTT
CGGAATCGTTTTCCGGGACGCCGGCTGGATGATCCTCCAGCGCGGGGATCTCATGCTGGAGTTCTTCGCC
CACCCCAACTTGTTTATTGCAGCTTATAATGGTTACAAATAAAGCAATAGCATCACAAATTTCACAAATA
AAGCATTTTTTTCACTGCATTCTAGTTGTGGTTTGTCCAAACTCATCAATGTATCTTATCATGTCTGTAT
ACCGTCGACCTCTAGCTAGAGCTTGGCGTAATCATGGTCATAGCTGTTTCCTGTGTGAAATTGTTATCCG
CTCACAATTCCACACAACATACGAGCCGGAAGCATAAAGTGTAAAGCCTGGGGTGCCTAATGAGTGAGCT
AACTCACATTAATTGCGTTGCGCTCACTGCCCGCTTTCCAGTCGGGAAACCTGTCGTGCCAGCTGCATTA
ATGAATCGGCCAACGCGCGGGGAGAGGCGGTTTGCGTATTGGGCGCTCTTCCGCTTCCTCGCTCACTGAC
TCGCTGCGCTCGGTCGTTCGGCTGCGGCGAGCGGTATCAGCTCACTCAAAGGCGGTAATACGGTTATCCA
CAGAATCAGGGGATAACGCAGGAAAGAACATGTGAGCAAAAGGCCAGCAAAAGGCCAGGAACCGTAAAAA
GGCCGCGTTGCTGGCGTTTTTCCATAGGCTCCGCCCCCCTGACGAGCATCACAAAAATCGACGCTCAAGT
CAGAGGTGGCGAAACCCGACAGGACTATAAAGATACCAGGCGTTTCCCCCTGGAAGCTCCCTCGTGCGCT
CTCCTGTTCCGACCCTGCCGCTTACCGGATACCTGTCCGCCTTTCTCCCTTCGGGAAGCGTGGCGCTTTC
TCATAGCTCACGCTGTAGGTATCTCAGTTCGGTGTAGGTCGTTCGCTCCAAGCTGGGCTGTGTGCACGAA
CCCCCCGTTCAGCCCGACCGCTGCGCCTTATCCGGTAACTATCGTCTTGAGTCCAACCCGGTAAGACACG
ACTTATCGCCACTGGCAGCAGCCACTGGTAACAGGATTAGCAGAGCGAGGTATGTAGGCGGTGCTACAGA
GTTCTTGAAGTGGTGGCCTAACTACGGCTACACTAGAAGAACAGTATTTGGTATCTGCGCTCTGCTGAAG
CCAGTTACCTTCGGAAAAAGAGTTGGTAGCTCTTGATCCGGCAAACAAACCACCGCTGGTAGCGGTGGTT
TTTTTGTTTGCAAGCAGCAGATTACGCGCAGAAAAAAAGGATCTCAAGAAGATCCTTTGATCTTTTCTAC
GGGGTCTGACGCTCAGTGGAACGAAAACTCACGTTAAGGGATTTTGGTCATGAGATTATCAAAAAGGATC
TTCACCTAGATCCTTTTAAATTAAAAATGAAGTTTTAAATCAATCTAAAGTATATATGAGTAAACTTGGT
CTGACAGTTACCAATGCTTAATCAGTGAGGCACCTATCTCAGCGATCTGTCTATTTCGTTCATCCATAGT
TGCCTGACTCCCCGTCGTGTAGATAACTACGATACGGGAGGGCTTACCATCTGGCCCCAGTGCTGCAATG
ATACCGCGAGACCCACGCTCACCGGCTCCAGATTTATCAGCAATAAACCAGCCAGCCGGAAGGGCCGAGC
GCAGAAGTGGTCCTGCAACTTTATCCGCCTCCATCCAGTCTATTAATTGTTGCCGGGAAGCTAGAGTAAG
TAGTTCGCCAGTTAATAGTTTGCGCAACGTTGTTGCCATTGCTACAGGCATCGTGGTGTCACGCTCGTCG
TTTGGTATGGCTTCATTCAGCTCCGGTTCCCAACGATCAAGGCGAGTTACATGATCCCCCATGTTGTGCA
AAAAAGCGGTTAGCTCCTTCGGTCCTCCGATCGTTGTCAGAAGTAAGTTGGCCGCAGTGTTATCACTCAT
GGTTATGGCAGCACTGCATAATTCTCTTACTGTCATGCCATCCGTAAGATGCTTTTCTGTGACTGGTGAG
TACTCAACCAAGTCATTCTGAGAATAGTGTATGCGGCGACCGAGTTGCTCTTGCCCGGCGTCAATACGGG
ATAATACCGCGCCACATAGCAGAACTTTAAAAGTGCTCATCATTGGAAAACGTTCTTCGGGGCGAAAACT
CTCAAGGATCTTACCGCTGTTGAGATCCAGTTCGATGTAACCCACTCGTGCACCCAACTGATCTTCAGCA
TCTTTTACTTTCACCAGCGTTTCTGGGTGAGCAAAAACAGGAAGGCAAAATGCCGCAAAAAAGGGAATAA
GGGCGACACGGAAATGTTGAATACTCATACTCTTCCTTTTTCAATATTATTGAAGCATTTATCAGGGTTA
TTGTCTCATGAGCGGATACATATTTGAATGTATTTAGAAAAATAAACAAATAGGGGTTCCGCGCACATTT
CCCCGAAAAGTGCCACCTGACGTC
