>Addgene plasmid #209182 | pcDNA3.1 NKX6-2(1-196)-Venus | depositor partial sequence | sequence record 407909 | NKX6-2(1-196)-Venus Insert
ATGGACACAAACAGACCTGGCGCCTTTGTGCTGTCTAGCGCTCCTCTGGCCGCTCTGCACAATATGGCCG
AGATGAAGACCAGCCTGTTTCCATACGCTCTGCAGGGACCTGCCGGCTTTAAGGCTCCTGCTCTTGGAGG
ACTGGGAGCACAACTGCCTCTGGGAACACCTCACGGCATCAGCGATATTCTGGGCAGACCTGTTGGAGCT
GCTGGCGGAGGATTGCTCGGAGGACTGCCTAGACTGAATGGACTGGCTTCTTCTGCCGGCGTGTACTTTG
GACCTGCTGCTGCCGTTGCCAGAGGCTATCCTAAACCTCTGGCTGAGCTTCCCGGCAGACCTCCTATTTT
TTGGCCTGGTGTTGTGCAGGGCGCTCCTTGGAGAGATCCTAGACTTGCTGGACCAGCTCCTGCAGGCGGA
GTGCTGGATAAGGATGGCAAGAAGAAGCACAGCAGACCCACCTTCAGCGGCCAGCAGATCTTTGCCCTGG
AAAAGACCTTCGAGCAGACCAAGTATCTGGCTGGCCCTGAGAGAGCCAGACTGGCCTATTCTCTGGGCAT
GACCGAGAGCCAAGTGAAAGTGTGGTTCAAGCTTGGCGGAGGTGGAAGCGGCGGAGGCGGATCTGGTACC
ATGGTTTCTAAGGGCGAAGAACTGTTCACCGGCGTGGTGCCTATCCTGGTGGAACTGGATGGGGATGTGA
ACGGCCACAAGTTCTCTGTGTCTGGCGAAGGCGAAGGGGATGCCACATACGGCAAGCTGACCCTGAAGCT
GATCTGCACCACAGGCAAACTGCCCGTGCCTTGGCCTACACTGGTCACAACACTCGGCTACGGCCTGCAG
TGCTTTGCCAGATATCCCGACCACATGAAGCAGCACGATTTCTTCAAGAGCGCCATGCCTGAGGGCTACG
TGCAAGAGCGGACCATCTTCTTCAAGGACGACGGCAACTACAAGACCAGGGCCGAAGTGAAGTTCGAGGG
CGACACCCTGGTCAACAGAATCGAGCTGAAGGGCATCGACTTTAAAGAGGACGGCAACATCCTGGGCCAC
AAGCTCGAGTACAACTACAACAGCCACAACGTGTACATCACCGCCGACAAGCAGAAGAACGGCATCAAGG
CCAACTTCAAGATCCGGCACAACATCGAGGATGGCGGCGTGCAGCTGGCCGATCACTATCAGCAGAACAC
CCCTATCGGAGATGGCCCCGTCCTGCTGCCTGATAACCACTACCTGAGCTACCAGTCTGCCCTGAGCAAG
GACCCCAATGAGAAGAGGGATCACATGGTGCTGCTGGAATTCGTGACAGCCGCCGGAATCACACTCGGCA
TGGACGAGCTGTACAAATGA
