>Addgene plasmid #209182 | pcDNA3.1 NKX6-2(1-196)-Venus | depositor partial sequence | sequence record 407910 | Sanger Sequencing of insert using T7 promoter Foward
ATGGACACAAACAGACCTGGCGCCTTTGTGCTGTCTAGCGCTCCTCTGGCCGCTCTGCACAATATGGCCG
AGATGAAGACCAGCCTGTTTCCATACGCTCTGCAGGGACCTGCCGGCTTTAAGGCTCCTGCTCTTGGAGG
ACTGGGAGCACAACTGCCTCTGGGAACACCTCACGGCATCAGCGATATTCTGGGCAGACCTGTTGGAGCT
GCTGGCGGAGGATTGCTCGGAGGACTGCCTAGACTGAATGGACTGGCTTCTTCTGCCGGCGTGTACTTTG
GACCTGCTGCTGCCGTTGCCAGAGGCTATCCTAAACCTCTGGCTGAGCTTCCCGGCAGACCTCCTATTTT
TTGGCCTGGTGTTGTGCAGGGCGCTCCTTGGAGAGATCCTAGACTTGCTGGACCAGCTCCTGCAGGCGGA
GTGCTGGATAAGGATGGCAAGAAGAAGCACAGCAGACCCACCTTCAGCGGCCAGCAGATCTTTGCCCTGG
AAAAGACCTTCGAGCAGACCAAGTATCTGGCTGGCCCTGAGAGAGCCAGACTGGCCTATTCTCTGGGCAT
GACCGAGAGCCAAGTGAAAGTGTGGTTCAAGCTTGGCGGAGGTGGAAGCGGCGGAGGCGGATCTGGTACC
ATGGTTTCTAAGGGCGAAGAACTGTTCACCGGCGTGGTGCCTATCCTGGTGGAACTGGATGGGGATGTGA
ACGGCCACAAGTTCTCTGTGTCTGGCGAAGGCGAAGGGGATGCCACATACGGCAAGCTGACCCTGAAGCT
GATCTGCACCACAGGCAAACTGCCCGTGCCTTGGCCTACACTGGTCACAACACTCGGCTACGGCCTGCAG
TGCTTTGCCAGATATCCCGACCACATGAAGCAGCACGATTTCTTCAAGAGCGCCATGCCTGAGGGCTACG
TGCAAGAGCGGACCATCTTCTTCAAGGACGACGGCAACTACAAGACCAGGGCCGAAGTGAAGTTCGAGGG
CGACACCCTGGTCAACAGAATCGAGCTGAAGGGCATCGACTTTAAAGAGGACGGCAACATCCTGGGCCAC
AAGCTCGAGTACAACTACAACAGCCACAACGTGTACATCACCGCCGACAAGCAGAAGAACGGCATCAAGG
CCAACTTCAAGATCCGGCACAACATCGAGGANGGGCGGCGTGCAGCTGGCCGATCACTANCAGCAGAAAC
CCCCTATCG
